Addgene plasmid #161402: pDONR221-SLCO4A1_STOP
Purpose: Gateway entry clone with codon-optimized ORF sequence for subcloning into custom expression vectors. Contains a STOP codon at the end of the codon-optimized ORF sequence.
Depositing lab: RESOLUTE Consortium & Giulio Superti-Furga. Depositing organization: CeMM Research Center for Molecular Medicine. Publication: The RESOLUTE consortium: unlocking SLC transporters for drug discovery. Superti-Furga G, Lackner D, Wiedmer T, Ingles-Prieto A, Barbosa B, Girardi E, Goldmann U, Gurtl B, Klavins K, Klimek C, Lindinger S, Lineiro-Retes E, Muller AC, Onstein S, Redinger G, Reil D, Sedlyarov V, Wolf G, Crawford M, Everley R, ... Steppan CM. Nat Rev Drug Discov. 2020 Jul;19(7):429-430. doi: 10.1038/d41573-020-00056-6. PubMed 32265506.
Backbone
  Vector backbone: pDONR221
  Backbone manufacturer: ThermoFisher Scientific
  Backbone size w/o insert (bp): 2550
  Vector type: Mammalian Expression
Growth in bacteria
  Bacterial resistance: Kanamycin, 50 μg/mL
  Growth temperature: 37°C
  Growth strain: NEB Stable
  Copy number: High Copy
Gene/Insert
  Gene/Insert name: SLCO4A1 (alt name: OATP-E, OATP4A1, SLC21A12)
  Species: H. sapiens (human)
  Insert size (bp): 2169
  Entrez Gene: SLCO4A1 (a.k.a. POAT, OATP1, OATPE, OATP-E, OATP4A1, OATPRP1, SLC21A12)
  Cloning method: Gateway Cloning
  Sequencing primers: 5′ M13-fwd; 3′ M13-rev
Terms and licenses: Academic/Nonprofit Terms; Industry Terms
Depositor comments: This plasmid contains a STOP codon at the end of the codon-optimized ORF. For the version of this plasmid that does not contain a STOP codon, please see Addgene plasmid 132236 For more information on the full Resolute plasmid collection, please see www.addgene.org/depositor-collections/re-solute/. Please provide your feedback on this plasmid to the RESOLUTE consortium by filling out their RESOLUTE repository feedback form: https://forms.office.com/Pages/ResponsePage.aspx?id=0e05yklzmkS7rjFGQL4N7z4feCLQvEJAmVcOCM_u885UN1JJRko0Ukg4TVQwNTZLOUxPQVJWT1NHUCQlQCN0PWcu
How to cite: pDONR221-SLCO4A1_STOP was a gift from RESOLUTE Consortium & Giulio Superti-Furga (Addgene plasmid # 161402 ; http://n2t.net/addgene:161402 ; RRID:Addgene_161402)
