[The description below was written by a language model from this plasmid's Addgene catalogue record and pLannotate feature annotations shown in this document.]
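Description:
pDONR221-SLCO4A1_STOP is a Gateway entry clone built on the pDONR221 backbone, carrying a codon-optimized open reading frame for human SLCO4A1 (also known as OATP4A1 or OATP-E). This solute carrier mediates sodium-independent transport of organic anions, including thyroid hormones, estrone-3-sulfate and taurocholate. The sequenced plasmid is about 4.7 kb. It is maintained in E. coli through a high-copy ColE1/pUC-type origin and selected with kanamycin via an aminoglycoside phosphotransferase gene. Although the catalogue lists the vector type as mammalian expression, the feature table shows no eukaryotic promoter or polyadenylation signal around the insert, so the plasmid serves as a shuttle for the ORF rather than as an expression vector in its own right.

The roughly 2.2 kb coding sequence lies between attL1 and attL2, the sites recognised in the Gateway LR reaction. This lets the ORF be transferred directionally and in frame into any attR-containing destination vector, which then supplies the promoter, tags and selection appropriate to the chosen host. This version keeps a stop codon at the end of the ORF, so it suits expression of the untagged protein or N-terminal fusions; C-terminal tags from a destination vector would not be translated. The depositor notes that a companion clone lacking the stop codon exists for that purpose. Other annotated elements are standard pDONR backbone parts: rrnB T1 and T2 terminators upstream of the cassette that insulate it from read-through transcription, a T7 promoter beyond attL2 oriented back towards the insert, and short lacI and lacZα remnants with no evident function. The plasmid belongs to a consortium collection of solute carrier transporter clones for subcloning into custom expression vectors.
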