Features (pLannotate 1.2.2; 10 found; start..end, strand, type, name):
      1..100     +  protein_bind   attL1: mutant version of attL; recombination site for the Gateway® LR reaction LR Clonase™
    106..2271    +  CDS            SLCO4A1: SO4A1_HUMAN - Also known as OATP1, OATP4A1, OATPE, SLC21A12. Experimental evidence at protein level: Swiss-Prot protein existence level 1. Mediates the Na(+)-independent transport of organic anions such as the thyroid hormones T3 (triiodo-L-thyronine), T4 (thyroxine) and rT3, and of estrone-3-sulfate and taurocholate. From Homo sapiens (Human).
   2276..2375    -  protein_bind   attL2: mutant version of attL; recombination site for the Gateway® LR reaction LR Clonase™
   2393..2411    -  promoter       T7 promoter: promoter for bacteriophage T7 RNA polymerase
   2545..3354    +  CDS            KanR: aminoglycoside phosphotransferase; aph(3')-Ia; confers resistance to kanamycin in bacteria or G418 (Geneticin®) in eukaryotes
   3501..4089    +  rep_origin     ori: high-copy-number ColE1/pMB1/pBR322/pUC origin of replication
   4272..4364    +  CDS            lacI (fragment): lac repressor; lacI; The lac repressor binds to the lac operator to inhibit transcription in E. coli. This inhibition can be relieved by adding lactose or isopropyl-β-D-thiogalactopyranoside (IPTG).
   4419..4446    -  terminator     rrnB T2 terminator: transcription terminator T2 from the E. coli rrnB gene
   4578..4621    +  terminator     rrnB T1 terminator: Escherichia coli rrnB; transcription terminator T1 from the E. coli rrnB gene
   4668..4704    -  CDS            lacZα (fragment): LacZα fragment of β-galactosidase; lacZ fragment
>Addgene plasmid #161402 | pDONR221-SLCO4A1_STOP | addgene full sequence | sequence record 367376 | Addgene NGS Result
CAAATAATGATTTTATTTTGACTGATAGTGACCTGTTCGTTGCAACACATTGATGAGCAATGCTTTTTTA
TAATGCCAACTTTGTACAAAAAAGCAGGCTCCACCATGCCACTGCACCAGCTGGGCGACAAGCCCCTGAC
CTTTCCTAGCCCAAACTCCGCCATGGAGAATGGCCTGGATCACACCCCACCTTCTAGGAGAGCAAGCCCA
GGAACACCACTGTCTCCTGGAAGCCTGCGGTCCGCCGCACACTCCCCACTGGACACCTCTAAGCAGCCTC
TGTGCCAGCTGTGGGCAGAGAAGCACGGAGCAAGGGGCACACACGAGGTGAGATACGTGTCCGCCGGACA
GTCTGTGGCATGCGGATGGTGGGCCTTCGCCCCACCATGTCTGCAGGTGCTGAACACCCCCAAGGGCATC
CTGTTCTTCCTGTGCGCAGCAGCCTTCCTGCAGGGAATGACAGTGAACGGCTTTATCAATACCGTGATCA
CAAGCCTGGAGAGGCGCTACGACCTGCACTCTTATCAGAGCGGCCTGATCGCCAGCTCCTATGATATCGC
CGCCTGCCTGTGCCTGACCTTCGTGAGCTACTTTGGAGGATCCGGACACAAGCCTAGGTGGCTGGGATGG
GGCGTGCTGCTGATGGGAACCGGATCCCTGGTGTTCGCACTGCCACACTTTACAGCCGGCAGGTATGAGG
TGGAGCTGGACGCAGGCGTGCGCACCTGCCCAGCAAATCCAGGAGCCGTGTGCGCAGATTCCACATCTGG
CCTGAGCCGCTACCAGCTGGTGTTCATGCTGGGACAGTTTCTGCACGGAGTGGGAGCAACACCACTGTAC
ACCCTGGGCGTGACATATCTGGACGAGAACGTGAAGTCTAGCTGCTCCCCAGTGTACATCGCCATCTTTT
ATACCGCAGCAATCCTGGGACCAGCAGCAGGATATCTGATCGGAGGCGCCCTGCTGAATATCTACACCGA
GATGGGCCGGAGAACAGAGCTGACCACAGAGTCCCCACTGTGGGTGGGAGCATGGTGGGTGGGCTTCCTG
GGATCTGGAGCAGCAGCCTTCTTTACAGCAGTGCCAATCCTGGGCTATCCCAGACAGCTGCCTGGCAGCC
AGAGGTACGCCGTGATGAGGGCAGCAGAGATGCACCAGCTGAAGGATTCCTCTAGGGGAGAGGCAAGCAA
CCCAGACTTCGGCAAGACCATCCGCGATCTGCCTCTGTCCATCTGGCTGCTGCTGAAGAATCCCACCTTC
ATCCTGCTGTGCCTGGCAGGAGCAACCGAGGCCACACTGATCACCGGCATGTCCACCTTCTCTCCTAAGT
TTCTGGAGTCCCAGTTCAGCCTGTCCGCCTCTGAGGCAGCCACCCTGTTTGGCTATCTGGTGGTGCCAGC
AGGAGGAGGAGGCACATTTCTGGGCGGCTTCTTTGTGAACAAGCTGAGGCTGCGCGGCTCTGCCGTGATC
AAGTTCTGCCTGTTTTGTACCGTGGTGAGCCTGCTGGGCATCCTGGTGTTCTCTCTGCACTGCCCTAGCG
TGCCAATGGCAGGAGTGACCGCAAGCTATGGAGGATCCCTGCTGCCTGAGGGACACCTGAACCTGACAGC
CCCATGCAATGCCGCCTGCTCTTGTCAGCCAGAGCACTATTCCCCCGTGTGCGGCTCTGACGGCCTGATG
TACTTTAGCCTGTGCCACGCAGGATGTCCAGCAGCAACCGAGACAAACGTGGACGGACAGAAGGTGTACC
GGGATTGCTCCTGTATCCCTCAGAATCTGAGCTCCGGATTCGGACACGCAACCGCCGGCAAGTGCACCTC
TACATGTCAGAGAAAGCCCCTGCTGCTGGTGTTCATCTTTGTGGTCATCTTCTTCACATTCCTGTCTAGC
ATCCCCGCCCTGACCGCCACACTGAGATGCGTGAGAGATCCTCAGCGGAGCTTTGCCCTGGGCATCCAGT
GGATCGTGGTGAGAATCCTGGGAGGAATCCCAGGACCTATCGCCTTCGGCTGGGTCATCGACAAGGCCTG
TCTGCTGTGGCAGGATCAGTGCGGCCAGCAGGGCTCCTGTCTGGTGTACCAGAATAGCGCCATGTCCAGG
TATATCCTGATCATGGGCCTGCTGTACAAGGTGCTGGGCGTGCTGTTCTTTGCCATCGCCTGCTTCCTGT
ACAAGCCTCTGAGCGAGTCCTCTGATGGCCTGGAGACCTGTCTGCCTTCCCAGAGCTCCGCCCCAGACTC
TGCCACAGATAGCCAGCTGCAGTCTAGCGTGTAAGACCCAGCTTTCTTGTACAAAGTTGGCATTATAAGA
AAGCATTGCTTATCAATTTGTTGCAACGAACAGGTCACTATCAGTCAAAATAAAATCATTATTTGCCATC
CAGCTGATATCCCCTATAGTGAGTCGTATTACATGGTCATAGCTGTTTCCTGGCAGCTCTGGCCCGTGTC
TCAAAATCTCTGATGTTACATTGCACAAGATAAAAATATATCATCATGAACAATAAAACTGTCTGCTTAC
ATAAACAGTAATACAAGGGGTGTTATGAGCCATATTCAACGGGAAACGTCGAGGCCGCGATTAAATTCCA
ACATGGATGCTGATTTATATGGGTATAAATGGGCTCGCGATAATGTCGGGCAATCAGGTGCGACAATCTA
TCGCTTGTATGGGAAGCCCGATGCGCCAGAGTTGTTTCTGAAACATGGCAAAGGTAGCGTTGCCAATGAT
GTTACAGATGAGATGGTCAGACTAAACTGGCTGACGGAATTTATGCCTCTTCCGACCATCAAGCATTTTA
TCCGTACTCCTGATGATGCATGGTTACTCACCACTGCGATCCCCGGAAAAACAGCATTCCAGGTATTAGA
AGAATATCCTGATTCAGGTGAAAATATTGTTGATGCGCTGGCAGTGTTCCTGCGCCGGTTGCATTCGATT
CCTGTTTGTAATTGTCCTTTTAACAGCGATCGCGTATTTCGTCTCGCTCAGGCGCAATCACGAATGAATA
ACGGTTTGGTTGATGCGAGTGATTTTGATGACGAGCGTAATGGCTGGCCTGTTGAACAAGTCTGGAAAGA
AATGCATAAACTTTTGCCATTCTCACCGGATTCAGTCGTCACTCATGGTGATTTCTCACTTGATAACCTT
ATTTTTGACGAGGGGAAATTAATAGGTTGTATTGATGTTGGACGAGTCGGAATCGCAGACCGATACCAGG
ATCTTGCCATCCTATGGAACTGCCTCGGTGAGTTTTCTCCTTCATTACAGAAACGGCTTTTTCAAAAATA
TGGTATTGATAATCCTGATATGAATAAATTGCAGTTTCATTTGATGCTCGATGAGTTTTTCTAATCAGAA
TTGGTTAATTGGTTGTAACACTGGCAGAGCATTACGCTGACTTGACGGGACGGCGCAAGCTCATGACCAA
AATCCCTTAACGTGAGTTACGCGTCGTTCCACTGAGCGTCAGACCCCGTAGAAAAGATCAAAGGATCTTC
TTGAGATCCTTTTTTTCTGCGCGTAATCTGCTGCTTGCAAACAAAAAAACCACCGCTACCAGCGGTGGTT
TGTTTGCCGGATCAAGAGCTACCAACTCTTTTTCCGAAGGTAACTGGCTTCAGCAGAGCGCAGATACCAA
ATACTGTTCTTCTAGTGTAGCCGTAGTTAGGCCACCACTTCAAGAACTCTGTAGCACCGCCTACATACCT
CGCTCTGCTAATCCTGTTACCAGTGGCTGCTGCCAGTGGCGATAAGTCGTGTCTTACCGGGTTGGACTCA
AGACGATAGTTACCGGATAAGGCGCAGCGGTCGGGCTGAACGGGGGGTTCGTGCACACAGCCCAGCTTGG
AGCGAACGACCTACACCGAACTGAGATACCTACAGCGTGAGCTATGAGAAAGCGCCACGCTTCCCGAAGG
GAGAAAGGCGGACAGGTATCCGGTAAGCGGCAGGGTCGGAACAGGAGAGCGCACGAGGGAGCTTCCAGGG
GGAAACGCCTGGTATCTTTATAGTCCTGTCGGGTTTCGCCACCTCTGACTTGAGCGTCGATTTTTGTGAT
GCTCGTCAGGGGGGCGGAGCCTATGGAAAAACGCCAGCAACGCGGCCTTTTTACGGTTCCTGGCCTTTTG
CTGGCCTTTTGCTCACATGTTCTTTCCTGCGTTATCCCCTGATTCTGTGGATAACCGTATTACCGCCTTT
GAGTGAGCTGATACCGCTCGCCGCAGCCGAACGACCGAGCGCAGCGAGTCAGTGAGCGAGGAAGCGGAAG
AGCGCCCAATACGCAAACCGCCTCTCCCCGCGCGTTGGCCGATTCATTAATGCAGCTGGCACGACAGGTT
TCCCGACTGGAAAGCGGGCAGTGAGCGCAACGCAATTAATACGCGTACCGCTAGCCAGGAAGAGTTTGTA
GAAACGCAAAAAGGCCATCCGTCAGGATGGCCTTCTGCTTAGTTTGATGCCTGGCAGTTTATGGCGGGCG
TCCTGCCCGCCACCCTCCGGGCCGTTGCTTCACAACGTTCAAATCCGCTCCCGGCGGATTTGTCCTACTC
AGGAGAGCGTTCACCGACAAACAACAGATAAAACGAAAGGCCCAGTCTTCCGACTGAGCCTTTCGTTTTA
TTTGATGCCTGGCAGTTCCCTACTCTCGCGTTAACGCTAGCATGGATGTTTTCCCAGTCACGACGTTGTA
AAACGACGGCCAGTCTTAAGCTCGGGCCC
