>Addgene plasmid #161402 | pDONR221-SLCO4A1_STOP | depositor partial sequence | sequence record 312739 | Codon-optimized ORF of SLCO4A1
ATGCCACTGCACCAGCTGGGCGACAAGCCCCTGACCTTTCCTAGCCCAAACTCCGCCATGGAGAATGGCC
TGGATCACACCCCACCTTCTAGGAGAGCAAGCCCAGGAACACCACTGTCTCCTGGAAGCCTGCGGTCCGC
CGCACACTCCCCACTGGACACCTCTAAGCAGCCTCTGTGCCAGCTGTGGGCAGAGAAGCACGGAGCAAGG
GGCACACACGAGGTGAGATACGTGTCCGCCGGACAGTCTGTGGCATGCGGATGGTGGGCCTTCGCCCCAC
CATGTCTGCAGGTGCTGAACACCCCCAAGGGCATCCTGTTCTTCCTGTGCGCAGCAGCCTTCCTGCAGGG
AATGACAGTGAACGGCTTTATCAATACCGTGATCACAAGCCTGGAGAGGCGCTACGACCTGCACTCTTAT
CAGAGCGGCCTGATCGCCAGCTCCTATGATATCGCCGCCTGCCTGTGCCTGACCTTCGTGAGCTACTTTG
GAGGATCCGGACACAAGCCTAGGTGGCTGGGATGGGGCGTGCTGCTGATGGGAACCGGATCCCTGGTGTT
CGCACTGCCACACTTTACAGCCGGCAGGTATGAGGTGGAGCTGGACGCAGGCGTGCGCACCTGCCCAGCA
AATCCAGGAGCCGTGTGCGCAGATTCCACATCTGGCCTGAGCCGCTACCAGCTGGTGTTCATGCTGGGAC
AGTTTCTGCACGGAGTGGGAGCAACACCACTGTACACCCTGGGCGTGACATATCTGGACGAGAACGTGAA
GTCTAGCTGCTCCCCAGTGTACATCGCCATCTTTTATACCGCAGCAATCCTGGGACCAGCAGCAGGATAT
CTGATCGGAGGCGCCCTGCTGAATATCTACACCGAGATGGGCCGGAGAACAGAGCTGACCACAGAGTCCC
CACTGTGGGTGGGAGCATGGTGGGTGGGCTTCCTGGGATCTGGAGCAGCAGCCTTCTTTACAGCAGTGCC
AATCCTGGGCTATCCCAGACAGCTGCCTGGCAGCCAGAGGTACGCCGTGATGAGGGCAGCAGAGATGCAC
CAGCTGAAGGATTCCTCTAGGGGAGAGGCAAGCAACCCAGACTTCGGCAAGACCATCCGCGATCTGCCTC
TGTCCATCTGGCTGCTGCTGAAGAATCCCACCTTCATCCTGCTGTGCCTGGCAGGAGCAACCGAGGCCAC
ACTGATCACCGGCATGTCCACCTTCTCTCCTAAGTTTCTGGAGTCCCAGTTCAGCCTGTCCGCCTCTGAG
GCAGCCACCCTGTTTGGCTATCTGGTGGTGCCAGCAGGAGGAGGAGGCACATTTCTGGGCGGCTTCTTTG
TGAACAAGCTGAGGCTGCGCGGCTCTGCCGTGATCAAGTTCTGCCTGTTTTGTACCGTGGTGAGCCTGCT
GGGCATCCTGGTGTTCTCTCTGCACTGCCCTAGCGTGCCAATGGCAGGAGTGACCGCAAGCTATGGAGGA
TCCCTGCTGCCTGAGGGACACCTGAACCTGACAGCCCCATGCAATGCCGCCTGCTCTTGTCAGCCAGAGC
ACTATTCCCCCGTGTGCGGCTCTGACGGCCTGATGTACTTTAGCCTGTGCCACGCAGGATGTCCAGCAGC
AACCGAGACAAACGTGGACGGACAGAAGGTGTACCGGGATTGCTCCTGTATCCCTCAGAATCTGAGCTCC
GGATTCGGACACGCAACCGCCGGCAAGTGCACCTCTACATGTCAGAGAAAGCCCCTGCTGCTGGTGTTCA
TCTTTGTGGTCATCTTCTTCACATTCCTGTCTAGCATCCCCGCCCTGACCGCCACACTGAGATGCGTGAG
AGATCCTCAGCGGAGCTTTGCCCTGGGCATCCAGTGGATCGTGGTGAGAATCCTGGGAGGAATCCCAGGA
CCTATCGCCTTCGGCTGGGTCATCGACAAGGCCTGTCTGCTGTGGCAGGATCAGTGCGGCCAGCAGGGCT
CCTGTCTGGTGTACCAGAATAGCGCCATGTCCAGGTATATCCTGATCATGGGCCTGCTGTACAAGGTGCT
GGGCGTGCTGTTCTTTGCCATCGCCTGCTTCCTGTACAAGCCTCTGAGCGAGTCCTCTGATGGCCTGGAG
ACCTGTCTGCCTTCCCAGAGCTCCGCCCCAGACTCTGCCACAGATAGCCAGCTGCAGTCTAGCGTGTAA
